Addgene plasmid #105970: hsp70: mKate2 dynactin1-811
Purpose: heat shock inducible transgenesis, first coiled coil domain plus some more amino acids, truncated before second coiled coil domain, it's first 811 amino acids of dynactin subunit p150 glued, has dominant negative effect on dynein function
Depositing lab: Caren Norden. Depositing organization: Max Planck Institute of Molecular Cell Biology and Genetics. Publication: Non-canonical features of the Golgi apparatus in bipolar epithelial neural stem cells. Taverna E, Mora-Bermudez F, Strzyz PJ, Florio M, Icha J, Haffner C, Norden C, Wilsch-Brauninger M, Huttner WB. Sci Rep. 2016 Feb 16;6:21206. doi: 10.1038/srep21206. PubMed 26879757.
Backbone
  Vector backbone: GWpTolDest(R4-R2)pA
  Vector type: Bacterial Expression
Growth in bacteria
  Bacterial resistance: Ampicillin, 100 μg/mL
  Growth temperature: 37°C
  Growth strain: DH5alpha
  Copy number: High Copy
Gene/Insert
  Gene/Insert name: dynactin1-811
  Species: H. sapiens (human)
  Mutation: contains only amino acids 1-811
  Entrez Gene: DCTN1 (a.k.a. DAP-150, DP-150, P135)
  Tag / fusion protein: mKate2 (N terminal on insert)
  Cloning method: Gateway Cloning
Terms and licenses: Academic/Nonprofit Terms; Industry Terms: Not Available to Industry
Depositor comments: The depositor notes that the L287M found in dynactin is not of functional concern.
How to cite: hsp70: mKate2 dynactin1-811 was a gift from Caren Norden (Addgene plasmid # 105970 ; http://n2t.net/addgene:105970 ; RRID:Addgene_105970)
