[The description below was written by a language model from this plasmid's Addgene catalogue record and pLannotate feature annotations shown in this document.]
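Description:
hsp70: mKate2 dynactin1-811 is a Gateway-assembled expression clone built in the GWpTolDest(R4-R2)pA destination backbone and intended, according to the record, for heat-shock-inducible transgenesis. The catalogue lists it as a bacterial expression vector, but the stated purpose and the SV40 polyadenylation signal point to expression in animal cells or embryos; the host organism is not stated. The plasmid rests on a pBluescript-type framework. It carries a high-copy ColE1/pUC origin, an f1 origin, remnants of the lacZα/lac promoter region with flanking T7 and T3 promoters, and an AmpR cassette for ampicillin selection in E. coli. The backbone name suggests Tol2 transposon arms for genomic integration, but the feature table does not annotate any. Several kilobases downstream of the poly(A) signal are also left unannotated.

The payload lies between Gateway recombination scars. About 1.5 kb of unannotated sequence between attB4 and attB1 occupies the 5' entry position. From the plasmid name this is presumably the hsp70 heat-shock promoter, although the annotation does not identify it. Downstream of attB1 is the monomeric red fluorescent protein mKate2, fused at the N terminus of a human DCTN1 fragment encoding amino acids 1-811 of the dynactin p150Glued subunit, followed by the SV40 poly(A) signal. This truncation keeps the first coiled-coil domain and ends before the second, and it is described as acting as a dominant negative on dynein function. The depositor notes an L287M substitution in the dynactin sequence that is considered functionally unimportant. Heat shock therefore allows temporally controlled disruption of dynein-dependent processes, and the red fluorescence marks the expressing cells.
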