Features (pLannotate 1.2.2; 17 found; start..end, strand, type, name):
     34..462     -  rep_origin     f1 ori (sequence partly withheld): f1 bacteriophage origin of replication; arrow indicates direction of (+) strand synthesis
    467..622     -  CDS            lacZα (fragment): LacZα fragment of β-galactosidase; lacZ fragment
    630..648     +  promoter       T7 promoter: promoter for bacteriophage T7 RNA polymerase
   1324..1344    +  protein_bind   attB4: mutant version of attB; core recombination site for the Gateway® BP reaction BP Clonase™
   2865..2885    +  protein_bind   attB1: mutant version of attB; core recombination site for the Gateway® BP reaction BP Clonase™
   2891..3586    +  CDS            mKate2: mKate2 is a basic (constitutively fluorescent) red fluorescent protein published in 2009, derived from Entacmaea quadricolor. It is reported to be a rapidly-maturing monomer with moderate acid sensitivity.
   3593..6043    +  CDS            DCTN1 (fragment): DCTN1_HUMAN - Experimental evidence at protein level: Swiss-Prot protein existence level 1. Plays a key role in dynein-mediated retrograde transport of vesicles and organelles along microtubules by recruiting and tethering dynein to microtubules. Binds to both dynein and microtubules providing a link between specific cargos, microtubules and dynein. Essential for targeting dynein to microtubule plus ends, recruiting dynein to membranous cargos and enhancing dynein processivity (the ability to move along a microtubule for a long distance without falling off the track). Can also act as a brake t
   6059..6193    -  polyA_signal   SV40 poly(A) signal: SV40 polyadenylation signal
   8567..8607    -  misc_feature   MCS (fragment): pBluescript multiple cloning site
   8620..8638    -  promoter       T3 promoter: promoter for bacteriophage T3 RNA polymerase
   8681..8703    -  protein_bind   lac operator (fragment): The lac repressor binds to the lac operator to inhibit transcription in E. coli. This inhibition can be relieved by adding lactose or isopropyl-β-D-thiogalactopyranoside (IPTG). lac repressor encoded by lacI
   8707..8737    -  promoter       lac promoter: promoter for the E. coli lac operon
   8752..8773    -  protein_bind   CAP binding site: CAP binding activates transcription in the presence of cAMP. E. coli catabolite activator protein
   8786..8878    -  CDS            lacI (fragment): lac repressor; lacI; The lac repressor binds to the lac operator to inhibit transcription in E. coli. This inhibition can be relieved by adding lactose or isopropyl-β-D-thiogalactopyranoside (IPTG).
   9061..9649    -  rep_origin     ori: high-copy-number ColE1/pMB1/pBR322/pUC origin of replication
   9820..10680   -  CDS            AmpR: β-lactamase; bla; confers resistance to ampicillin, carbenicillin, and related antibiotics
  10681..10785   -  promoter       AmpR promoter: bla
>Addgene plasmid #105970 | hsp70: mKate2 dynactin1-811 | addgene full sequence | sequence record 203781 | Addgene NGS Result
CCACCTAAATTGTAAGCGTTAATATTTTGTTAAAATTCGCGTTAAATTTTTGTTAAATCAGCTCATTTTT
TAACCAATAGGCCGAAATCGGCAAAATCCCTTATAAATCAAAAGAATAGACCGAGATAGGGT
[37 nt withheld, positions 133-169]
AAAGAACGTGGACTCCAACGTCAAAGG
[49 nt withheld, positions 197-245]
T
[91 nt withheld, positions 247-337]
G
[124 nt withheld, positions 339-462]
CCCATTCGCCATTCAGGCTGCGCAACTGTTGGGAAGGGCGATCGGTGCGGGCCTCTTCGCTATTACGCCA
GCTGGCGAAAGGGGGATGTGCTGCAAGGCGATTAAGTTGGGTAACGCCAGGGTTTTCCCAGTCACGACGT
TGTAAAACGACGGCCAGTGAGCGCGCGTAATACGACTCACTATAGGGCGAATTGGGTACAGGTCATTGCA
CAACACCAGAAATGCCCTCTGATCTGCAAAAGACGTGAATATCTGTTCAGACACCCATATCCACTCTGTT
CCACACAGGTCAGAGGTTTGTCCAGGAGTTCTTGACAGAGGTGTAAAAAGTACTCAAAAATTTTACTCAA
GTGAAAGTACAAGTACTTAGGGAAAATTTTACTCAATTAAAAGTAAAAGTATCTGGCTAGAATCTTACTT
GAGTAAAAGTAAAAAAGTACTCCATTAAAATTGTACTTGAGTATTAAGGAAGTAAAAGTAAAAGCAAGAA
AGAAAACTAGAGATTCTTGTTTAAGCTTTTAATCTCAAAAAACATTAAATGAAATGCATACAAGGTTTTA
TCCTGCTTTAGAACTGTTTGTATTTAATTATCAAACTATAAGACAGACAATCTAATGCCAGTACACGCTA
CTCAAAGTTGTAAAACCTCAGATTTAACTTCAGTAGAAGCTGATTCTCAAAATTGTTAGTGTCAAGCCTA
GCTCTTTTGGGGCTGAAAAGCAATCCTGCAGTGCTGAAAAGCCTCTCACAGGCAGCCGATGCGGGAAGAG
GTGTATTAGTCTTGATAGAGAGGCTGCAAATAGCAGGAAACGTGAGCAGAGACTCCCTGGTGTCTGAAAC
ACAGGCCAGATGGGCCGATATCAACTTTGTATAGAAAAGTTGCTTCAGGGGTGTCGCTTGGTTATTTCCA
AAAATCAAATTAATTTTATTAAACTATTAGAACGAGCATGTTTTGTCTATATGCTACAGAAGATAAAAAA
TAATAGGAGTTAACAGTTATAAAACAACACACTTTGTTTCTATTGATTGTTGACCACACTGGGGTCTCAT
TAAGTTAGATTAAAGACACACTAACTGGGTCAAAAGCAGCAGATTGATTTCATAGCACCAGGGTAAACTT
TCTAACACTTTTACGGCAATCATATACATTAAAATTAAATACAGACCACGACTGAACAAGGAGGATGATC
TCCAATATTAAACAAAGAGACTTGTGCCTATTTCTCTGAGGGTAAACATGACCTCTCAAGTTAGCAAGTT
GGTTTTAACACTACAAAAATAGTTAAGACTGCAATCCCAGAATAAAGTATTGGTTTTAACCAATCAATAT
AGTACAGTAAACATCCATTTGTTTTGTTGAAACGTTAAACAAATCTGACCAAAGCTATTAGCTTATATAA
AACAGGTTTGCCTTCTATGTAGCTGAAAACACCACAGGCCCGATTTTGCTACTGTGTAAAACATTTCAGC
AAGATTTTTTTATTGCATTTTTTTTTACTGAATCGTTCAAACATTTTATCATTTTAGTTTGTTCATTCAT
TGCAACTGGAAAAACAACACATCACACAACCGCACATATTTCAGCAATAAGTACAATAAAACACTCAAAT
AAAAAAAACATTTTAAATCTCTTTGTATTTTTGACCGCTGTTTCGCGTAATTTCACGGTAAAACTCTGGA
AATCTCCACTACATTCCTCTCAGCGGCTCCTCTCAATGACAGCTGAAGAAGTGACGCGGCTGCCTGCTGT
GTTTTGATTGGTCGAATTCACTGGAGGCTTCCAGAACAGTGTAGAGTCTGAACGGGTGCGCGCTCTGCTG
TATTTAAAGGGCGAAAGAGAGACCGCAGAGAAACTCAACCGAAGAGAAGCGACTTGACAAAGAAGAAAAG
AGCAGCCTGACAGGACTTTTTCCCCGACGAGGTGTTTATTCGCTCTATTTAAGAATCTACTGTAAGGTAA
GTCTCAATATATTGTACTCTATTGGCTAATCAGAATTATATAGAGATTATATGTACTTAATGTCAAAAAA
TCAACTTTGTATATGTAATCTTTTTACATGTGGACTGCCTATGTTCATCTTATTTTAGGTCTACTAGAAA
ATTATATTTCCCGTTTTCACAATAAGGATTTTTAAAAAAAGCAATGAACAGACGGGCATTTACTTTATGT
TGCTGACATTATTTTATATGAGCATAATAACCATAAATACTAGCAAATGTCCTAAATGAATTTGTGTTAA
TGTTGTCTACAAAAGAAAATTAGCGTTTTACTTGTACAACTAATAATAACTTGGTTATTAAGAGAATTTC
ACTTGTTGACTAGAAAAATCCTTTCATAATGAAACAATTGCACCATAAATTGTATAAATATAAAATTAAT
TCTAATTGTTTTTTTTTCCTGCCAAGTTTGTACAAAAAAGCAGGCTGGATGGTGAGCGAGCTGATTAAGG
AGAACATGCACATGAAGCTGTACATGGAGGGCACCGTGAACAACCACCACTTCAAGTGCACATCCGAGGG
CGAAGGCAAGCCCTACGAGGGCACCCAGACCATGAGAATCAAGGCGGTCGAGGGCGGCCCTCTCCCCTTC
GCCTTCGACATCCTGGCTACCAGCTTCATGTACGGCAGCAAAACCTTCATCAACCACACCCAGGGCATCC
CCGACTTCTTTAAGCAGTCCTTCCCCGAGGGCTTCACATGGGAGAGAGTCACCACATACGAAGACGGGGG
CGTGCTGACCGCTACCCAGGACACCAGCCTCCAGGACGGCTGCCTCATCTACAACGTCAAGATCAGAGGG
GTGAACTTCCCATCCAACGGCCCTGTGATGCAGAAGAAAACACTCGGCTGGGAGGCCTCCACCGAGACCC
TGTACCCCGCTGACGGCGGCCTGGAAGGCAGAGCCGACATGGCCCTGAAGCTCGTGGGCGGGGGCCACCT
GATCTGCAACTTGAAGACCACATACAGATCCAAGAAACCCGCTAAGAACCTCAAGATGCCCGGCGTCTAC
TATGTGGACAGAAGACTGGAAAGAATCAAGGAGGCCGACAAAGAGACCTACGTCGAGCAGCACGAGGTGG
CTGTGGCCAGATACTGCGACCTCCCTAGCAAACTGGGGCACAGAGATATCATGGCACAGAGCAAGAGGCA
CGTGTACAGCCGGACGCCCAGCGGCAGCAGGATGAGTGCGGAGGCAAGCGCCCGGCCTCTGCGGGTGGGC
TCCCGTGTAGAGGTGATTGGAAAAGGCCACCGAGGCACTGTGGCCTATGTTGGAGCCACACTGTTTGCCA
CTGGCAAATGGGTAGGCATGATTCTGGATGAAGCAAAGGGCAAAAATGATGGAACTGTTCAAGGCAGGAA
GTACTTCACTTGTGATGAAGGGCATGGCATCTTTGTGCGCCAGTCCCAGATCCAGGTATTTGAAGATGGA
GCAGATACTACTTCCCCAGAGACACCTGATTCTTCTGCTTCAAAAGTCCTCAAAAGAGAGGGAACTGATA
CAACTGCAAAGACTAGCAAACTGCGGGGACTGAAGCCTAAGAAGGCACCGACAGCCCGAAAGACCACAAC
TCGGCGACCCAAGCCCACGCGCCCAGCCAGTACTGGGGTGGCTGGGGCCAGTAGCTCCCTGGGCCCCTCT
GGCTCAGCGTCAGCAGGTGAGCTGAGCAGCAGTGAGCCCAGCACCCCGGCTCAGACTCCGCTGGCAGCAC
CCATCATCCCCACGCCGGTCCTCACCTCTCCTGGAGCAGTCCCCCCGCTTCCTTCCCCATCCAAGGAGGA
GGAGGGACTAAGGGCTCAGGTGCGGGACCTGGAGGAGAAACTAGAGACCCTGAGACTGAAACGGGCAGAA
GACAAAGCAAAGCTAAAAGAGCTGGAGAAACACAAAATCCAGCTGGAGCAGGTGCAGGAATGGAAGAGCA
AAATGCAGGAGCAGCAGGCCGACCTGCAGCGGCGCCTCAAGGAGGCGAGAAAGGAAGCCAAGGAGGCGAT
GGAGGCAAAGGAACGCTATATGGAGGAGATGGCTGATACTGCTGATGCCATTGAGATGGCCACTTTGGAC
AAGGAGATGGCTGAAGAGCGGGCTGAGTCCCTGCAGCAGGAGGTGGAGGCACTGAAGGAGCGGGTGGACG
AGCTCACTACTGACTTAGAGATCCTCAAGGCTGAGATTGAAGAGAAGGGCTCAGATGGCGCTGCATCCAG
TTATCAGCTCAAGCAGCTTGAGGAGCAGAATGCCCGCCTGAAGGATGCCCTGGTGAGGATGCGGGATCTT
TCTTCCTCAGAGAAGCAGGAGCATGTGAAGCTCCAGAAGCTCATGGAAAAGAAGAACCAAGAGCTGGAAG
TTGTGAGGCAACAGCGGGAGCGTCTGCAGGAGGAGCTAAGCCAGGCAGAGAGCACCATTGATGAGCTCAA
GGAGCAGGTGGATGCTGCTCTGGGTGCTGAGGAGATGGTGGAGATGCTGACAGATCGGAACCTGAATCTG
GAAGAGAAAGTGCGCGAGTTGAGGGAGACTGTGGGAGACTTGGAAGCGATGAATGAGATGAACGATGAGC
TGCAGGAGAATGCACGTGAGACAGAACTGGAGCTGCGGGAGCAGCTGGACATGGCAGGCGCGCGGGTTCG
TGAGGCCCAGAAGCGTGTGGAGGCAGCCCAGGAGACGGTTGCAGACTACCAGCAGACCATCAAGAAGTAC
CGCCAGCTGACCGCCCATCTACAGGATGTGAATCGGGAACTGACGAACCAGCAGGAAGCATCTGTGGAGA
GGCAACAGCAGCCACCTCCAGAGACCTTTGACTTCAAAATCAAGTTTGCTGAGACTAAGGCCCATGCCAA
GGCAATTGAGATGGAATTGAGGCAGATGGAGGTGGCCCAGGCCAATCGACACATGTCCCTGCTGACAGCC
TTCATGCCTGACAGCTTCCTTCGGCCAGGTGGGGACCATGACTGCGTTCTGGTGCTGTTGCTCATGCCTC
GTCTCATTTGCAAGGCAGAGCTGATCCGGAAGCAGGCCCAGGAGAAGTTTGAACTAAGTGAGAACTGTTC
AGAGCGGCCTGGGCTGCGAGGAGCTGCTGGGGAGCAACTCAGCTTTGCTGCTGGACTGGTGTACTCGCTG
AGCCTGCTGCAGGCCACGCTACACCGCTATGAGCATGCCCTCTCTCAGTGCAGTGTGGATGTGTATAAGA
AAGTGGGCAGCCTGTACCCTGAGATGAGTGCCCATGAGCGCTCCTTGGATTTCCTCATTGAACTGCTGCA
CAAGGATCAGCTGGATGAGACTGTCAATGTGGAGCCTCTCACCAAGGCCATCAAGTACTATCAGCATCTG
TACAGCATCCACCTTGCCGAACAGCCTGAGGACTGTACTATGCAGCTGGCTGACCACATTAAGTTCACGC
AGAGTGCTCTGGACTGCATGAGTGTGGAGGTAGGACGGCTGCGTGCCTTCTTGCAGGGTGGGCAGGAGGC
TACAGATATTGCCCTCCTGCTCCGGGATCTGGAAACTTCATGCAGTGACATCCGCCAGTTCTGCAAGAAG
ATCCGAAGGCGAATGCCAGGGACAGATGCTCCTTAAGACCCAGCTTTCTTGTACAAAGTTGATGTAGATC
CAGACATGATAAGATACATTGATGAGTTTGGACAAACCACAACTAGAATGCAGTGAAAAAAATGCTTTAT
TTGTGAAATTTGTGATGCTATTGCTTTATTTGTAACCATTATAAGCTGCAATAAACAAGTTAACAACAAC
AATTGCATTCATTTTATGTTTCAGGTTCAGGGGGAGGTGTGGGAGGTTTTTTAATTCGCGGCCGCGGCGC
CAATGCATTGGGCCCTCGAGCATATGAGATCTGTCCCGATCTTTCTCTTCTGTGCTGTCAATTTAGAGTA
GTTTTTGAGGTAATTTGGGTGCATTCTCTGTAAAAACAACAAATAAATATTTATATTGTATGCAATAAAT
GTAACAATTACACATACACTCTCTGATTACAGCATTAAAGGGTTAGTTCACCCAAAAATGAAAAGATGTC
ATTAATGACTCACCCTCATGTCGTTCCAAGCCCGTAACACCTCCGTTCATCTTCGGAACACAGTTTAAGA
TATTTTAGATTTAGTCCGAGAGCTTTCTGTCCCTCCACTGAAAATGTATGTACGGTATACTGTCCATGTC
CAGAAAGGTAATAAAAACATCAAAGTAGTCCATGTGACATCAGTGGGTTAGGTAGAATTATTTGAAGCAT
CGAAAATACATTTTGGTCCAAAAATAACAAAACCTACGACTTTATTCAGCATTGTAGCGTCACTGCGAAG
TCGTGAACGCGGATTGACAACAGACCCGGAAGAGAATACAATGCCGAATAAAGTCGTAGGTTTTGTTATT
TTTGGACCAAAATGTATTCGATGCTTCAAAAAATTCTAACTAACCCACTGATGTCACATGGACTACTTTG
ATGTTTTTATTACCTTTCTGGACATGGACAGTATACCGTACATACATTCTCAATGGAGGCACAGAAAGCT
CTCGGACTAAATCTAAAATATCTTAAACTGTGTTCTGAAGATGAACGGAGGTCTTACGGGCTTGGAACGA
CATGAGGGCGAGTCATTAATGACATTATTTTCATTTTTGGGTGAACTAACCCTTTAATAAAACTGACATT
TGCAGCCAATTGCACACTTTATAATGTTAAATACTTGTTGATTTTAGAAATACAGTAGCATTTAGTGACA
ATCAAACATTAATTTTATTTCTGATTATATTGACAAAAACACAGGACTGTAAGGCTGACATGACAGGGTG
AATTGATTTCATTACATTAGTTTTGATGGTAACACTTTTACAATAAGGTTCGTTAGTTAACTACATTAGT
TAACATGAACTAATAATGAACTGCACGTATACATGTTAATTTCAACATTTACTAATACTTTATATCTTGT
TAACATTAGTTAATGCACTGTGAACTAACATGAACAAACAATGAACATCTGTATTTCTATTAACTAACGT
TAACAAAGATTAACAGATACAGTAACAAATGTATTGCTCATGGTTATTTAATGTTAGTTAATACATGAAC
TAATCAACCTCATTGTAAAGTGTTACCGTTTTGACAATACAACATGTTTGGAAAAAAATTTCTCGCTTGG
TTTTCTTGTGTTTTGCATGAATTCAAACACAATGAGAGCACGGAATGATAATGATTATTCAAAGCTGCAA
TAGGCGCCAAATTTCCCGTGGACCTAACGTTACCAATTACAAATGCATTTTAGCATTTTATTACGTGAGC
CTTATATTGTCAATCGCATGCATTAGTGAAAATAGGCCTACTACACATATAAAAGGCGCGCCATCAACGT
CAAAACATGCACACCCNAAAAAAAAAAAAAAAAAAAAAAAAAAAACTATCAGTAAAACAAAATACTTAAT
GTACTTACCTCAATATGCTTCCTTAGGTTTGATGGCGAACTTTTGAAGGCCGATATTTCTTTATTAAGCG
GGAGACAGAGGACACATTTCATCTTGAATGAATCTTTATTTACACCACTTAAAGAAAAGAATTCGCGAAG
ATACGGCCACGGGTGCTCTTGATCCTGTGGCTGATTTTGGACTGTGCTGCTCGCAGCTGCTGATGAATCA
CATACTTCCTCCATTTTCTTCCACTGATTGACTGTTATAATTTCCCTAATTTCCAGGTCAAGGTGCTGTG
CATTGTGGTAATAGATGTGACATGACGTCACTTCCAAAGGACCAATGAACATGTCTGACCAATTTCATAT
AATGTGAAAACGATTTTCATAGGCAGAATAAATAACATTTAAATTAAACTGGGCATCAGCGCAATTCAAT
TGGTTTGGTAATAGCAAGGGAAAATAGAATGAAGTGATCTCCAAAAAATAAGTACTTTTTGACTGTAAAT
AAAATTGTAAGGAGTAAAAAGTACTTTTTTTTCTAAAAAAATGTAATTAAGTAAAAGTAAAAGTATTGAT
TTTTAATTGTACTCAAGTAAAGTAAAAATCCCCAAAAATAATACTTAAGTACAGTAATCAAGTAAAATTA
CTCAAGTACTTTACACCTCTGGTTCTTGACCCCCTACCTTCAGCAAGCCCAGCAGATCCACTAGTTCTAG
AGCGGCCGCCACCGCGGTGGAGCTCCAGCTTTTGTTCCCTTTAGTGAGGGTTAATTGCGCGCTTGGCGTA
ATCATGGTCATAGCTGTTTCCTGTGTGAAATTGTTATCCGCTCACAATTCCACACAACATACGAGCCGGA
AGCATAAAGTGTAAAGCCTGGGGTGCCTAATGAGTGAGCTAACTCACATTAATTGCGTTGCGCTCACTGC
CCGCTTTCCAGTCGGGAAACCTGTCGTGCCAGCTGCATTAATGAATCGGCCAACGCGCGGGGAGAGGCGG
TTTGCGTATTGGGCGCTCTTCCGCTTCCTCGCTCACTGACTCGCTGCGCTCGGTCGTTCGGCTGCGGCGA
GCGGTATCAGCTCACTCAAAGGCGGTAATACGGTTATCCACAGAATCAGGGGATAACGCAGGAAAGAACA
TGTGAGCAAAAGGCCAGCAAAAGGCCAGGAACCGTAAAAAGGCCGCGTTGCTGGCGTTTTTCCATAGGCT
CCGCCCCCCTGACGAGCATCACAAAAATCGACGCTCAAGTCAGAGGTGGCGAAACCCGACAGGACTATAA
AGATACCAGGCGTTTCCCCCTGGAAGCTCCCTCGTGCGCTCTCCTGTTCCGACCCTGCCGCTTACCGGAT
ACCTGTCCGCCTTTCTCCCTTCGGGAAGCGTGGCGCTTTCTCATAGCTCACGCTGTAGGTATCTCAGTTC
GGTGTAGGTCGTTCGCTCCAAGCTGGGCTGTGTGCACGAACCCCCCGTTCAGCCCGACCGCTGCGCCTTA
TCCGGTAACTATCGTCTTGAGTCCAACCCGGTAAGACACGACTTATCGCCACTGGCAGCAGCCACTGGTA
ACAGGATTAGCAGAGCGAGGTATGTAGGCGGTGCTACAGAGTTCTTGAAGTGGTGGCCTAACTACGGCTA
CACTAGAAGAACAGTATTTGGTATCTGCGCTCTGCTGAAGCCAGTTACCTTCGGAAAAAGAGTTGGTAGC
TCTTGATCCGGCAAACAAACCACCGCTGGTAGCGGTGGTTTTTTTGTTTGCAAGCAGCAGATTACGCGCA
GAAAAAAAGGATCTCAAGAAGATCCTTTGATCTTTTCTACGGGGTCTGACGCTCAGTGGAACGAAAACTC
ACGTTAAGGGATTTTGGTCATGAGATTATCAAAAAGGATCTTCACCTAGATCCTTTTAAATTAAAAATGA
AGTTTTAAATCAATCTAAAGTATATATGAGTAAACTTGGTCTGACAGTTACCAATGCTTAATCAGTGAGG
CACCTATCTCAGCGATCTGTCTATTTCGTTCATCCATAGTTGCCTGACTCCCCGTCGTGTAGATAACTAC
GATACGGGAGGGCTTACCATCTGGCCCCAGTGCTGCAATGATACCGCGAGACCCACGCTCACCGGCTCCA
GATTTATCAGCAATAAACCAGCCAGCCGGAAGGGCCGAGCGCAGAAGTGGTCCTGCAACTTTATCCGCCT
CCATCCAGTCTATTAATTGTTGCCGGGAAGCTAGAGTAAGTAGTTCGCCAGTTAATAGTTTGCGCAACGT
TGTTGCCATTGCTACAGGCATCGTGGTGTCACGCTCGTCGTTTGGTATGGCTTCATTCAGCTCCGGTTCC
CAACGATCAAGGCGAGTTACATGATCCCCCATGTTGTGCAAAAAAGCGGTTAGCTCCTTCGGTCCTCCGA
TCGTTGTCAGAAGTAAGTTGGCCGCAGTGTTATCACTCATGGTTATGGCAGCACTGCATAATTCTCTTAC
TGTCATGCCATCCGTAAGATGCTTTTCTGTGACTGGTGAGTACTCAACCAAGTCATTCTGAGAATAGTGT
ATGCGGCGACCGAGTTGCTCTTGCCCGGCGTCAATACGGGATAATACCGCGCCACATAGCAGAACTTTAA
AAGTGCTCATCATTGGAAAACGTTCTTCGGGGCGAAAACTCTCAAGGATCTTACCGCTGTTGAGATCCAG
TTCGATGTAACCCACTCGTGCACCCAACTGATCTTCAGCATCTTTTACTTTCACCAGCGTTTCTGGGTGA
GCAAAAACAGGAAGGCAAAATGCCGCAAAAAAGGGAATAAGGGCGACACGGAAATGTTGAATACTCATAC
TCTTCCTTTTTCAATATTATTGAAGCATTTATCAGGGTTATTGTCTCATGAGCGGATACATATTTGAATG
TATTTAGAAAAATAAACAAATAGGGGTTCCGCGCACATTTCCCCGAAAAGTG
